>Addgene plasmid #179032 | pBBK48 pHomL-RPL18Bp-SPC42-Link-Neon(gfp)-SSA1t-HomR (AmpR) | addgene full sequence | sequence record 360782 | Addgene NGS Result
TTACCAATGCTTAATCAGTGAGGCACCTATCTCAGCGATCTGTCTATTTCGTTCATCCATAGTTGCCTGA
CTCCCCGTCGTGTAGATAACTACGATACGGGAGGGCTTACCATCTGGCCCCAGTGCTGCAATGATACCGC
GGGACCCACGCTCACCGGCTCCAGATTTATCAGCAATAAACCAGCCAGCCGGAAGGGCCGAGCGCAGAAG
TGGTCCTGCAACTTTATCCGCCTCCATCCAGTCTATTAATTGTTGCCGGGAAGCTAGAGTAAGTAGTTCG
CCAGTTAATAGTTTGCGCAACGTTGTTGCCATTGCTACAGGCATCGTGGTGTCACGCTCGTCGTTTGGTA
TGGCTTCATTCAGCTCCGGTTCCCAACGATCAAGGCGAGTTACATGATCCCCCATGTTGTGCAAAAAAGC
GGTTAGCTCCTTCGGTCCTCCGATCGTTGTCAGAAGTAAGTTGGCCGCAGTGTTATCACTCATGGTTATG
GCAGCACTGCATAATTCTCTTACTGTCATGCCATCCGTAAGATGCTTTTCTGTGACTGGTGAGTACTCAA
CCAAGTCATTCTGAGAATAGTGTATGCGGCGACCGAGTTGCTCTTGCCCGGCGTCAATACGGGATAATAC
CGCGCCACATAGCAGAACTTTAAAAGTGCTCATCATTGGAAAACGTTCTTCGGGGCGAAAACTCTCAAGG
ATCTTACCGCTGTTGAGATCCAGTTCGATGTAACCCACTCGTGCACCCAACTGATCTTCAGCATCTTTTA
CTTTCACCAGCGTTTCTGGGTGAGCAAAAACAGGAAGGCAAAATGCCGCAAAAAAGGGAATAAGGGCGAC
ACGGAAATGTTGAATACTCATACTCTTCCTTTTTCAATATTATTGAAGCATTTATCAGGGTTATTGTCTC
ATGAGCGGATACATATTTGAATGTATTTAGAAAAATAAACAAATAGGGGTTCCGCGCACATTTCCCCGAA
AAGTGCCACCTGTCATGACCAAAATCCCTTAACGTGAGTTTTCGTTCCACTGAGCGTCAGACCCCGTAGA
AAAGATCAAAGGATCTTCTTGAGATCCTTTTTTTCTGCGCGTAATCTGCTGCTTGCAAACAAAAAAACCA
CCGCTACCAGCGGTGGTTTGTTTGCCGGATCAAGAGCTACCAACTCTTTTTCCGAAGGTAACTGGCTTCA
GCAGAGCGCAGATACCAAATACTGTTCTTCTAGTGTAGCCGTAGTTAGGCCACCACTTCAAGAACTCTGT
AGCACCGCCTACATACCTCGCTCTGCTAATCCTGTTACCAGTGGCTGCTGCCAGTGGCGATAAGTCGTGT
CTTACCGGGTTGGACTCAAGACGATAGTTACCGGATAAGGCGCAGCGGTCGGGCTGAACGGGGGGTTCGT
GCACACAGCCCAGCTTGGAGCGAACGACCTACACCGAACTGAGATACCTACAGCGTGAGCTATGAGAAAG
CGCCACGCTTCCCGAAGGGAGAAAGGCGGACAGGTATCCGGTAAGCGGCAGGGTCGGAACAGGAGAGCGC
ACGAGGGAGCTTCCAGGGGGAAACGCCTGGTATCTTTATAGTCCTGTCGGGTTTCGCCACCTCTGACTTG
AGCGTCGATTTTTGTGATGCTCGTCAGGGGGGCGGAGCCTATGGAAAAACGCCAGCAACGCGGCCTTTTT
ACGGTTCCTGGCCTTTTGCTGGCCTTTTGCTCACATGTTCTTTCCTGCGTTATCCCCTGATTCTGTGGAT
AACCGTGCGGCCGCCAATGTTATCTATTGGCAGATGTTCATACGGGGCTTTCAAATATTGATGAAATTAT
GTGATGTTTAGAAGAAGATTCGAACTGTTTTCAGTAGATTTGGTAACTGTGCAACCATAACTCATGCCCC
CTATTTATCGGCATTGAGATTGTAAAGGAAGTAAAACGCATTTTTGCAGATCTGTTCTCTTATGTATTTT
TAATCGTCCTTGTATGGAAGTATCAAAGGGGACGTTCTTCACCTCCTTGGAAAACGCAAACTTTCTTTTT
GCCTATCACAGTATCTTATCGAGCTAACTATTTTCGACACACATGAAAAAGCAGAAATATTAACGAAAAA
GAAAAGAAAGACCATGTCATGTACGGGCAATCAGAATATGCAAGATGAGCGGGAACGGGCGAAATGTGCA
CGCGCACAACTTACGAAACGCGGATGAGTCACTGACAGCCACCGCAGAGGTTCTGACTCCTACTGAGCTC
TATTGGAGGTGGCAGAACCGGTAATCCCACAGTGAGCAACTTGACAAACCAACAGATATAGGCTGTGTCT
TAAAATATACCATCCAATACCTTGATGAACTTTTCAAAGATGACTAAAATAAGTGAAATTTCAACATTAA
CTTCGAGCTGTAAACACAGTGGTTTCTTTGCATAAACACCATCAGCCTCAAGTCGTCAAGTAAAGATTTC
GTGTTCATGCAGATAGATAACAATCTATATGTTGATAATTAGCGTTGCCTCATCAATGCGTACACGAAGA
ATATACTAAAAAATGAGCAGGCAAGATAAACGAAGGCAAAGATGACAGAGCAGAAAGCCCTAGTAAAGCG
TATTACAAATGAAACCAAGATTCAGATTGCGATCCCTGAATTCGCATCTAGATGGTAGAGCCACAAACAG
CCGGTACAAGCAACGATCTCCAGGACCATCTGAATCATGCGCGGATGACACGAACTCACGACGGCGATCA
CAGACATTAACCCACAGTACAGACACTGCGACAACGTGGCAATTCGTCGCAATACCGTCTCACTGAACTG
GCCGATAATTGCAGACGAACGAAGAGGATGTCCAATATTTTTTTTAAGGAATAAGGATACTTCAAGACTA
GATTCCCCCCTGCATTCCCATCAGAACCGTAAACCTTGGCGCTTTCCTTGGGAAGTATTCAAGAAGTGCC
TTGTCCGGTTTCTGTGGCTCACAAACCAGCGCGCCCGATATGGCTTTCTTTTCACTTATGAATGTACCAG
TACGGGACAATTAGAACGCTCCTGTAACAATCTCTTTGCAAATGTGGGGTTACATTCTAACCATGTCACA
CTGCTGACGAAATTCAAAGTAAAAAAAAATGGGACCACGTCTTGAGAACGATAGATTTTCTTTATTTTAC
ATTGAACAGTCGTTGTCTCAGCGCGCTTTATGTTTTCATTCATACTTCATATTATAAAATAACAAAAGAA
GAATTTCATATTCACGCCCAAGAAATCAGGCTGCTTTCCAAATGCAATTGACACTTCATTAGCCATCACA
CAAAACTCTTTCTTGCTGGAGCTTCTTTTAAAAAAGACCTCAGTACACCAAACACGTTACCCGACCTCGT
TATTTTACGACAACTATGATAAAATTCTGAAGAAAAAATAAAAAAATTTTCATACTTCTTGCTTTTATTT
AAACCATTGAATGATTTCTTTTGAACAAAACTACCTGTTTCACCAAAGGAAATAGAAAGAAAAAATCAAT
TAGAAGAAAACAAAAAACAAAAGATCTATGAACGGATCTCCCACTCCTAAGCGATATTCATCCAAATCTT
CAAGGCTTTACGACGACTACTATAACATCCCGTATCAATATTCCAATCCGACTCCAATGAATAGAGACTA
TAATGACGTGGGGTCACGTATCAATGCAGATAAACTGGTACCAGAGGAATACAAACGGAATACAGAATTT
ATCAACAAAGCTGTCCAACAAAATAAAGAACTTAACTTCAAACTGAGAGAAAAGCAGAACGAAATATTCG
AACTCAAGAAGATTGCAGAAACTCTGCGCTCAAAGCTCGAAAAATATGTTGACATTACCAAAAAGCTTGA
AGACCAAAACCTCAACCTACAGATAAAAATAAGCGACCTAGAAAAGAAACTTTCTGACGCTAATTCTACT
TTCAAAGAAATGAGATTCCCCAAGGTCAAGGACCCCATGGTAGATGACGACCCTGTCTCCGAAAATTATG
ATCAGATAAATGTACCAAAACACAGAGCACCGGATGCTACAGGTAATCCTCGTACAACTAACAAAGTCTC
CAATACTTCAGACCAAGATAGCAGACTAAAAGCCATTGAAAGAACCCTCTCGGTCCTCACAAATTATGTT
ATGAGGTCAGAAGACGGTAATAACGACAGGATGTCACCCTTACCTTCTCCTTTAAATACGATATTGCCAA
TAAATAATCGTCTGAATTTTCAAGAGCCAAAGAGATATAATCCAACCGTTAAGGTAAATCCGTCTGATGA
CGATATCATGATGTATGAAAGTGCAGAGCTGAAGCGTGTCGAAGAAGAAATAGAGGAGCTAAAGAGAAAA
ATACTTGTTAGGAAAAAACATGACTTAAGAAAATTGTCTTTAAATAACCAACTCCAAGAGCTGCAAAGCA
TGATGGACGGTGATGACAATATAAAACTTGACAATGTTTCGAAGCATAATCATGCTACGCATCGTCATTC
TTCCCAATCCAGTCGCGATTACTCACCCTCTTCGGATGCTTGCTTGGAGTGTTCTAATGATTTATACGAG
AAAAATAGAGTCAAGCCTGAAAATAATATGTCAGAAACATTCGCAACTCCCACTCCCAATAATCGAGGAT
CCGGTCCTTCTGGCCCAACTGGCATGGTTTCTAAGGGTGAAGAAGATAACATGGCTTCTTTGCCAGCCAC
CCACGAGTTGCACATCTTCGGTTCCATTAACGGTGTCGACTTCGATATGGTCGGTCAAGGTACCGGTAAC
CCAAACGACGGTTACGAAGAATTGAACTTGAAGTCTACCAAGGGCGACTTGCAGTTCTCCCCTTGGATTT
TGGTTCCACACATCGGTTACGGTTTCCACCAATACTTGCCATACCCAGACGGTATGTCCCCATTCCAAGC
CGCCATGGTTGACGGTTCTGGTTACCAAGTCCACAGAACCATGCAATTCGAAGATGGTGCTTCCTTGACC
GTGAACTACAGATACACCTACGAAGGTTCTCACATCAAGGGCGAAGCCCAAGTTAAGGGTACCGGTTTCC
CTGCTGACGGTCCAGTCATGACTAACTCCTTGACCGCTGCTGACTGGTGTCGTTCCAAGAAAACCTACCC
AAACGATAAGACCATCATTTCCACTTTCAAGTGGTCCTACACCACCGGTAACGGCAAGAGATACCGCTCT
ACCGCTCGTACCACCTACACCTTCGCCAAGCCAATGGCTGCCAACTACTTGAAGAACCAGCCTATGTACG
TTTTCCGTAAGACCGAGCTGAAGCATTCCAAGACTGAATTGAACTTCAAGGAATGGCAAAAGGCTTTCAC
CGACGTCATGGGTATGGACGAATTGTACAAGTAACTCGAGTGGCGCCAATTGGTGCGGCAATTGATAATA
ACGAAAATGTCTTTTAATGATCTGGGTATAATGAGGAATTTTCCGAACGTTTTTACTTTATATATATATA
TACATGTAACATATATTCTATACGCTATAGAGAAAGGAAATTTTTCAATTAAAAAAAAAATAGAGAAAGA
GTTTCACTTCTTGATTATCGCTAACACTAATGGTTGAAGTACTGCTACTTTAATTTTATGCTGCCAATGA
GACGACGGGGTCATCACGGCTCATCATGCGCCAAACAAATGTGTGCAATACACGCTCGGATGACTGCATG
ATGACCGCACTGACTGGGGACAGCAGATCCACCTAAGCCTGTGAGAGAAGCAGACACCCGACAGATCAAG
GCAGTTAACTAGTGCACTGCAGTACAAATCGTCCCCAACAAAAGTGGGCTCTCAAAATTCATCACATTTA
AATGCATATAGGAAGAGCAACAGTTGGTTTGCATCTGATGTTCCTTAAAGATTTCGACATAATGTGCGAA
GTAGATCCCTTCAGCACTGTACTTGTTTTTGCGACTAGATTGTAAATCATTCTTTATTTAATCTCTTTCT
TTAACTACTGCTTAAAGTATAATTTGGTCCGTAGTTTAATAACTATACTAAGCGAACGCTCTCTCGAAAT
TTTTCTTAACGCGTCCTTGTACTGCGTCTAACGCTTTTGCCACTTGGATTTCTATTATAGGAAATAGTCT
CACTTACTGGGCGACGAATTTTCGCGTTTTGATGAAGCACAGGAAGAATTTCTTTATGCTCAGAAGTTTG
ACAGCAAGCAAGTTCATCATTCGAACTAGCCTTATTGTTTTAGTTCAGTGACAGCGAACTGCCGTACTCG
ATGCTTTATTTCTCACGGTAGAGCGGAAGAACAGATAGATCCCTACATATTGCTACCACTTCTATTACAC
AATAGTTTCAATAGCTTGCAGCGTAGCTAAACTCTAAAATTTATCTAAATCACTCATATAAACCGAACCC
TTCCCCTTCCGCTTATAGTACAGCTGATGCTCCTTCACTATTTTAACATGTGGAATTCTTGAAAGAATGA
AATCGCCATGCCAAGCCATCACACGGTCTTTTATGCAATTGATTGACCGCCTGCAACACATAGGCAGTAA
AATTTTTACAAGCAGTAGCAGAACAGGCCACACAATCGCAAGTGATTAACGTCCACACAGGTATAGGGTT
TCTGGACCATATGATACATGCTCTGGCCAAGCATTCCGGCTGGTCGCTAATCGTTGAGTGCCGAGCGGCC
GCGATTATCAAAAAGGATCTTCACCTAGATCCTTTTAAATTAAAAATGAAGTTTTAAATCAATCTAAAGT
ATATATGAGTAAACTTGGTCTGACAG
Features (pLannotate 1.2.2; 10 found; start..end, strand, type, name):
      1..861     -  CDS            AmpR: β-lactamase; bla; confers resistance to ampicillin, carbenicillin, and related antibiotics
    862..966     -  promoter       AmpR promoter: bla
   1069..1657    +  rep_origin     ori: high-copy-number ColE1/pMB1/pBR322/pUC origin of replication
   2391..2510    +  rep_origin     ARS1 (fragment): S. cerevisiae autonomously replicating sequence ARS1/ARS416
   2515..2561    +  promoter       HIS3 promoter (fragment): S. cerevisiae HIS3
   2562..2624    +  CDS            HIS3 (fragment): imidazoleglycerol-phosphate dehydratase, required for histidine biosynthesis; S. cerevisiae HIS3; yeast auxotrophic marker
   3528..4616    +  CDS            SPC42: SPC42_YEAST - Experimental evidence at protein level: Swiss-Prot protein existence level 1. Forms a polymeric layer at the periphery of the spindle pole body (SPB) central plaque which has an essential function during SPB duplication and may facilitate attachment of the SPB to the nuclear membrane. From Saccharomyces cerevisiae (strain ATCC 204508 / S288c) (Baker's yeast).
   4644..5351    +  CDS            mNeonGreen: mNeonGreen is a basic (constitutively fluorescent) green/yellow fluorescent protein published in 2013, derived from Branchiostoma lanceolatum. It is reported to be a very rapidly-maturing monomer with moderate acid sensitivity.
   6397..6423    +  rep_origin     ARS1 (fragment): S. cerevisiae autonomously replicating sequence ARS1/ARS416
   6520..6641    +  CDS            HIS3 (fragment): imidazoleglycerol-phosphate dehydratase, required for histidine biosynthesis; S. cerevisiae HIS3; yeast auxotrophic marker
