[The description below was written by a language model from this plasmid's Addgene catalogue record and pLannotate feature annotations shown in this document.]
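Description:
pBBK48 pHomL-RPL18Bp-SPC42-Link-Neon(gfp)-SSA1t-HomR is a 6.7 kb yeast integration-cassette plasmid built on the pYTK089 backbone by BsaI Golden Gate assembly, and it belongs to the Markerless Yeast Localization and Overexpression (MyLO) CRISPR-Cas9 toolkit. In E. coli it is maintained at high copy from a ColE1/pUC-type origin and selected with ampicillin through the β-lactamase gene and its native promoter. The record lists no intact yeast selectable marker or functional yeast origin. This fits the toolkit's markerless design, in which the cassette is delivered as a repair template for Cas9-assisted chromosomal integration rather than being maintained episomally.

The payload is the S. cerevisiae SPC42 coding sequence, which encodes a structural component of the spindle pole body central plaque. It is joined through a short linker to the bright, fast-maturing monomeric green/yellow fluorescent protein mNeonGreen. According to the construct name and stated purpose, the fusion is expressed from the RPL18B promoter and terminated by the SSA1 terminator, although neither element was picked up by the automated annotation. Left and right homology arms (HomL and HomR) flank the expression unit. The annotation finds short fragments of ARS1 and of the HIS3 promoter and coding sequence on both sides of the cassette. These probably lie within the homology arms, but the record does not explicitly name the target locus. Once integrated, the cassette provides expression of a green fluorescent marker for the spindle pole, useful as a reference in live-cell protein localisation studies in budding yeast.
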