Addgene plasmid #179032: pBBK48 pHomL-RPL18Bp-SPC42-Link-Neon(gfp)-SSA1t-HomR (AmpR)
Purpose: Vector containing a yeast integration cassette for RPL18B-driven expression of SPC42-Link-Neon(gfp), a marker for the spindle pole
Depositing lab: Vincent Martin. Depositing organization: Concordia University. Publication: The MyLo CRISPR-Cas9 Toolkit: A Markerless Yeast Localization and Overexpression CRISPR-Cas9 Toolkit. Bean BDM, Whiteway M, Martin VJJ. G3 (Bethesda). 2022 Jun 16. pii: 6609175. doi: 10.1093/g3journal/jkac154. PubMed 35708612.
Backbone
  Vector backbone: pYTK089 (ColE1, AmpR)
  Vector type: Yeast Expression
Growth in bacteria
  Bacterial resistance: Ampicillin, 100 μg/mL
  Growth temperature: 37°C
  Growth strain: DH5alpha
  Copy number: High Copy
Gene/Insert
  Gene/Insert name: RPL18Bp-SPC42-Link-Neon(gfp)
  Species: S. cerevisiae (budding yeast)
  Cloning method: Restriction Enzyme; 5′ cloning site Unknown (unknown if destroyed); 3′ cloning site Unknown (unknown if destroyed)
Terms and licenses: Academic/Nonprofit Terms; Industry Terms: Not Available to Industry
Depositor comments: Part of the Markerless Yeast Localization and Overexpression (MyLO) CRISPR-Cas9 Toolkit. Vector cloned using BsaI Golden Gate cloning
How to cite: pBBK48 pHomL-RPL18Bp-SPC42-Link-Neon(gfp)-SSA1t-HomR (AmpR) was a gift from Vincent Martin (Addgene plasmid # 179032 ; http://n2t.net/addgene:179032 ; RRID:Addgene_179032)
